>Addgene plasmid #71354 | csd6_13-330_E110A/pET28b(+) N-tag | addgene partial sequence | sequence record 140066 | T7term 5'-GCTAGTTATTGCTCAGCGG-3'
TTGTTAGCAGCCGGATCTCAGTGGTGGTGGTGGTGGTGCTCGAGTTATTTTTCCATTATAATAGACACTT
GATTGTTTTCAATCTCTATATAGAGTTCTTTTTGAGAATTGGAGCTATAAGAGAGCTTGTTATGCTGGTA
GGCTTTATAATCTTGGTCAAACACCACATAAAACAAGCGTTTGTTCTGAGAGTTGGGGTAAGGGATCACA
TTGATAGAGGAAAAAGCGATATTCTTTTTTTCGTTTTTTGCAAACACCCTTTTTTTATACTCTTTAAAAG
CGTTAAATTTCATGCCGTCATAGCGAGTGAAATTGGGGTTATAAAAACGCATGTAGCGTTCAAAATCGCC
CCTAGCCCAGGCTTCTTTCCATTGAAAAAGGGAGCTTAAAATCATGCTCAATTCTTCTTTGGTGCTTGGG
AAAAACTTGTCTTCATAGGTGATGAGGAACGCTTTTTCGCCTTTTAACACTTTGTCATAAGAGCTTAAAA
GCGGGTTTTCAATCGCAATACAGCCCTTGGTGTTCAATTCATTCCGATCGCCATTTAAAGGCATTCCATG
CACCCAAATGCCATGCCCGGTGCGTTTTTTCAAGGTATCATACAAATTAGGGTAATTCGTTACAAAAGCC
AAAACGCCATAATATTGATCCAAGCGCTCTAATTTCTGCGTGATACGATACACTCCAATAGGCGTGGCCA
AATCGCCCGCTAAAGTCTTATCGCC
