[The description below was written by a language model from this plasmid's Addgene catalogue record.]
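Description:
csd6_13-330_E110A/pET28b(+) N-tag is a bacterial expression plasmid built on the Novagen pET28 backbone, about 6.2 kb in total, with a 954 bp insert. It is selected with kanamycin and is recorded as low copy. It is maintained in a standard cloning strain such as DH5alpha. Protein production needs a DE3 lysogen host that supplies T7 RNA polymerase, and the record names Rosetta2(DE3)pLysS for this. No feature table accompanies the entry, so the origin of replication and other backbone elements are not itemised here.

The insert encodes residues 13–330 of HP0518, also called Csd6, a cell shape-determining protein of Helicobacter pylori that the associated publication describes as the founding member of a new family of L,D-carboxypeptidases. The fragment was cloned between NdeI and XhoI, placing it under the T7 promoter and in frame with the N-terminal histidine tag supplied by the backbone, which allows purification by immobilised metal affinity chromatography. A T7 terminator lies downstream, as indicated by the listed sequencing primer sites. The construct carries a point mutation changing glutamic acid 110 to alanine. This mutation is entered in the record's species field, so the source organism is not listed there and is inferred from the publication title and the gene identifier.

The plasmid is suited to recombinant overexpression and purification of the truncated E110A variant in E. coli, presumably for comparison with the wild-type protein in structural or enzymatic studies. The record does not state the specific role of residue 110 or the effect of the mutation.
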