Addgene plasmid #71354: csd6_13-330_E110A/pET28b(+) N-tag
Purpose: csd6, construct:13-330, pET28b(+) N-tag, mutation:E110A
Depositing lab: SeWon Suh. Depositing organization: Seoul National University. Publication: The Cell Shape-determining Csd6 Protein from Helicobacter pylori Constitutes a New Family of l,d-Carboxypeptidase. Kim HS, Im HN, An DR, Yoon JY, Jang JY, Mobashery S, Hesek D, Lee M, Yoo J, Cui M, Choi S, Kim C, Lee NK, Kim SJ, Kim JY, Bang G, Han BW, Lee BI, Yoon HJ, Suh SW. J Biol Chem. 2015 Oct 9;290(41):25103-17. doi: 10.1074/jbc.M115.658781. Epub 2015 Aug 25. PubMed 26306031.
Backbone
  Vector backbone: pET28(+)
  Backbone manufacturer: Novagen
  Backbone size w/o insert (bp): 5300
  Total vector size (bp): 6200
  Vector type: Bacterial Expression
Growth in bacteria
  Bacterial resistance: Kanamycin, 50 μg/mL
  Growth temperature: 37°C
  Growth strain: DH5alpha
  Growth instructions: To produce protein, transform into Rosetta2(DE3)pLysS cells. induction: 18 degree @ 20 hours
  Copy number: Low Copy
Gene/Insert
  Gene/Insert name: HP0518 (alt name: Csd6)
  Species: changed Glutamic acid 110 to Alanine
  Insert size (bp): 954
  Entrez Gene: HP0518 (a.k.a. HP0518)
  Promoter: T7
  Tag / fusion protein: Histidine tag (N terminal on backbone)
  Cloning method: Restriction Enzyme; 5′ cloning site NdeI (unknown if destroyed); 3′ cloning site XhoI (unknown if destroyed)
  Sequencing primers: 5′ T7 promoter; 3′ T7 terminator
Terms and licenses: Academic/Nonprofit Terms; Industry Terms: Not Available to Industry
How to cite: csd6_13-330_E110A/pET28b(+) N-tag was a gift from SeWon Suh (Addgene plasmid # 71354 ; http://n2t.net/addgene:71354 ; RRID:Addgene_71354)
